Addgene plasmid #233666: CT438
Purpose: Red light-inducible Flp-N; Flp-N27-PhyA
Depositing lab: Wilson Wong. Depositing organization: Boston University Main Campus. Publication: Multiplexing light-inducible recombinases to control cell fate, Boolean logic, and cell patterning in mammalian cells. Tous C, Kinstlinger IS, Rice MEL, Deng J, Wong WW. Sci Adv. 2025 May 9;11(19):eadt1971. doi: 10.1126/sciadv.adt1971. Epub 2025 May 9. PubMed 40344052.
Backbone
  Vector backbone: Unknown
  Vector type: Mammalian Expression
Growth in bacteria
  Bacterial resistance: Ampicillin, 100 μg/mL
  Growth temperature: 37°C
  Growth strain: DH5alpha
  Copy number: High Copy
Gene/Insert
  Gene/Insert name: Flp-N27-PhyA
  Species: H. sapiens (human)
  Mutation: None
  Promoter: CAG
  Cloning method: Gibson Cloning
  Sequencing primers: 5′ pCAG-F
Terms and licenses: Academic/Nonprofit Terms; Industry Terms: Not Available to Industry
How to cite: CT438 was a gift from Wilson Wong (Addgene plasmid # 233666 ; http://n2t.net/addgene:233666 ; RRID:Addgene_233666)
