[The description below was written by a language model from this plasmid's Addgene catalogue record and pLannotate feature annotations shown in this document.]
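Description:
CT438 is a mammalian expression plasmid encoding one half of a red light-inducible split Flp recombinase. The backbone is recorded as unknown, but the feature table shows a pCAGGS-style architecture. It is propagated in E. coli from a high-copy ColE1/pUC-type origin and selected with ampicillin through a bla (AmpR) cassette. An SV40 origin of replication is also annotated, together with remnants of lac regulatory sequences (CAP site, lac promoter and operator, short lacI fragments) and small SV40 promoter fragments that look like cloning-history leftovers. No mammalian selection marker is annotated.

The payload is driven by the CAG promoter, which here consists of the CMV immediate-early enhancer (spanning the sequence origin), the chicken β-actin promoter and a chimeric β-actin/β-globin intron, giving strong constitutive expression in many mammalian cell types. Downstream lies a short fragment matching FLPo, consistent with the "Flp-N27" name, which suggests an N-terminal Flp piece split at about residue 27. It is followed by a coding region of roughly 1.5 kb annotated as phytochrome A; the closest database match is an oat PHYA protein, although the catalogue lists the insert species as human. A bGH polyadenylation signal follows the coding region, with a rabbit β-globin poly(A) further downstream.

Phytochromes switch between red-absorbing and far-red-absorbing states, so the design implies that red light drives PhyA to bind a partner protein and reconstitute Flp activity at FRT sites. The complementary C-terminal Flp fusion is not part of this record. The associated work used such constructs to multiplex light-inducible recombinases for cell fate control, Boolean logic and cell patterning in mammalian cells.
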