Features (pLannotate 1.2.2; 20 found; start..end, strand, type, name):
     34..138     +  promoter       AmpR promoter: bla
    139..999     +  CDS            AmpR: β-lactamase; bla; confers resistance to ampicillin, carbenicillin, and related antibiotics
   1170..1758    +  rep_origin     ori: high-copy-number ColE1/pMB1/pBR322/pUC origin of replication
   1941..1995    +  CDS            lacI (fragment): lac repressor; lacI; The lac repressor binds to the lac operator to inhibit transcription in E. coli. This inhibition can be relieved by adding lactose or isopropyl-β-D-thiogalactopyranoside (IPTG).
   1997..2131    -  polyA_signal   SV40 poly(A) signal: SV40 polyadenylation signal
   2151..2285    -  rep_origin     SV40 ori: SV40 origin of replication
   2289..2311    -  promoter       SV40 promoter (fragment): SV40 enhancer and early promoter
   2318..2357    +  CDS            lacI (fragment): lac repressor; lacI; The lac repressor binds to the lac operator to inhibit transcription in E. coli. This inhibition can be relieved by adding lactose or isopropyl-β-D-thiogalactopyranoside (IPTG).
   2370..2391    +  protein_bind   CAP binding site: CAP binding activates transcription in the presence of cAMP. E. coli catabolite activator protein
   2406..2436    +  promoter       lac promoter: promoter for the E. coli lac operon
   2444..2460    +  protein_bind   lac operator: The lac repressor binds to the lac operator to inhibit transcription in E. coli. This inhibition can be relieved by adding lactose or isopropyl-β-D-thiogalactopyranoside (IPTG). lac repressor encoded by lacI
   2845..2900    -  polyA_signal   β-globin poly(A) signal: rabbit β-globin polyadenylation signal (Gil and Proudfoot, 1987)
   2971..3042    -  CDS            HBB (fragment): HBB_PONPY - Experimental evidence at transcript level: Swiss-Prot protein existence level 2. Involved in oxygen transport from the lung to the various peripheral tissues. From Pongo pygmaeus (Bornean orangutan).
   3180..3201    -  promoter       SV40 promoter (fragment): SV40 enhancer and early promoter
   3205..3429    -  polyA_signal   bGH poly(A) signal: bovine growth hormone polyadenylation signal
   3817..5298    -  CDS            PHYA5: PHYA5_AVESA - Also known as PHY5. Experimental evidence at protein level: Swiss-Prot protein existence level 1. Regulatory photoreceptor which exists in two forms that are reversibly interconvertible by light: the Pr form that absorbs maximally in the red region of the spectrum and the Pfr form that absorbs maximally in the far-red region. Photoconversion of Pr to Pfr induces an array of morphogenic responses, whereas reconversion of Pfr to Pr cancels the induction of those responses. Pfr controls the expression of a number of nuclear genes including those encoding the small subunit of ribulos
   5350..5430    -  CDS            FLPo (fragment): nuclear-targeted site-specific recombinase FLPo is a mouse codon-optimized fusion between the SV40 nuclear localization signal and a thermostable version of the Saccharomyces cerevisiae site-specific recombinase FLP. Recombination occurs at FRT sequences.
   5565..6581    -  intron         chimeric intron: chimera between introns from chicken β-actin and rabbit β-globin
   6582..6858    -  promoter       chicken β-actin promoter: No description available
   6860..3       -  enhancer       CMV enhancer (across the origin): human cytomegalovirus immediate early enhancer
>Addgene plasmid #233666 | CT438 | addgene full sequence | sequence record 464996 | Addgene NGS Result
GTCGACCCAGGTGGCACTTTTCGGGGAAATGTGCGCGGAACCCCTATTTGTTTATTTTTCTAAATACATT
CAAATATGTATCCGCTCATGAGACAATAACCCTGATAAATGCTTCAATAATATTGAAAAAGGAAGAGTAT
GAGTATTCAACATTTCCGTGTCGCCCTTATTCCCTTTTTTGCGGCATTTTGCCTTCCTGTTTTTGCTCAC
CCAGAAACGCTGGTGAAAGTAAAAGATGCTGAAGATCAGTTGGGTGCACGAGTGGGTTACATCGAACTGG
ATCTCAACAGCGGTAAGATCCTTGAGAGTTTTCGCCCCGAAGAACGTTTTCCAATGATGAGCACTTTTAA
AGTTCTGCTATGTGGCGCGGTATTATCCCGTATTGACGCCGGGCAAGAGCAACTCGGTCGCCGCATACAC
TATTCTCAGAATGACTTGGTTGAGTACTCACCAGTCACAGAAAAGCATCTTACGGATGGCATGACAGTAA
GAGAATTATGCAGTGCTGCCATAACCATGAGTGATAACACTGCGGCCAACTTACTTCTGACAACGATCGG
AGGACCGAAGGAGCTAACCGCTTTTTTGCACAACATGGGGGATCATGTAACTCGCCTTGATCGTTGGGAA
CCGGAGCTGAATGAAGCCATACCAAACGACGAGCGTGACACCACGATGCCTGTAGCAATGGCAACAACGT
TGCGCAAACTATTAACTGGCGAACTACTTACTCTAGCTTCCCGGCAACAATTAATAGACTGGATGGAGGC
GGATAAAGTTGCAGGACCACTTCTGCGCTCGGCCCTTCCGGCTGGCTGGTTTATTGCTGATAAATCTGGA
GCCGGTGAGCGTGGGTCTCGCGGTATCATTGCAGCACTGGGGCCAGATGGTAAGCCCTCCCGTATCGTAG
TTATCTACACGACGGGGAGTCAGGCAACTATGGATGAACGAAATAGACAGATCGCTGAGATAGGTGCCTC
ACTGATTAAGCATTGGTAACTGTCAGACCAAGTTTACTCATATATACTTTAGATTGATTTAAAACTTCAT
TTTTAATTTAAAAGGATCTAGGTGAAGATCCTTTTTGATAATCTCATGACCAAAATCCCTTAACGTGAGT
TTTCGTTCCACTGAGCGTCAGACCCCGTAGAAAAGATCAAAGGATCTTCTTGAGATCCTTTTTTTCTGCG
CGTAATCTGCTGCTTGCAAACAAAAAAACCACCGCTACCAGCGGTGGTTTGTTTGCCGGATCAAGAGCTA
CCAACTCTTTTTCCGAAGGTAACTGGCTTCAGCAGAGCGCAGATACCAAATACTGTTCTTCTAGTGTAGC
CGTAGTTAGGCCACCACTTCAAGAACTCTGTAGCACCGCCTACATACCTCGCTCTGCTAATCCTGTTACC
AGTGGCTGCTGCCAGTGGCGATAAGTCGTGTCTTACCGGGTTGGACTCAAGACGATAGTTACCGGATAAG
GCGCAGCGGTCGGGCTGAACGGGGGGTTCGTGCACACAGCCCAGCTTGGAGCGAACGACCTACACCGAAC
TGAGATACCTACAGCGTGAGCTATGAGAAAGCGCCACGCTTCCCGAAGGGAGAAAGGCGGACAGGTATCC
GGTAAGCGGCAGGGTCGGAACAGGAGAGCGCACGAGGGAGCTTCCAGGGGGAAACGCCTGGTATCTTTAT
AGTCCTGTCGGGTTTCGCCACCTCTGACTTGAGCGTCGATTTTTGTGATGCTCGTCAGGGGGGCGGAGCC
TATGGAAAAACGCCAGCAACGCGGCCTTTTTACGGTTCCTGGCCTTTTGCTGGCCTTTTGCTCACATGTT
CTTTCCTGCGTTATCCCCTGATTCTGTGGATAACCGTATTACCGCCTTTGAGTGAGCTGATACCGCTCGC
CGCAGCCGAACGACCGAGCGCAGCGAGTCAGTGAGCGAGGAAGCGGAAGAGCGCCCAATACGCAAACCGC
CTCTCCCCGCGCGTTGGCCGATTCATTAATGCAGCGGATCCAGACATGATAAGATACATTGATGAGTTTG
GACAAACCACAACTAGAATGCAGTGAAAAAAATGCTTTATTTGTGAAATTTGTGATGCTATTGCTTTATT
TGTAACCATTATAAGCTGCAATAAACAAGTTAGCTTTTTGCAAAAGCCTAGGCCTCCAAAAAAGCCTCCT
CACTACTTCTGGAATAGCTCAGAGGCCGAGGCGGCCTCGGCCTCTGCATAAATAAAAAAAATTAGTCAGC
CATGGGGCGGAGAATGGGCGGAACTGGGCGGAGTTAGGGGCGGGACTATGGTTGCTGACTAATTGAGATG
CGGATCCGCTGGCACGACAGGTTTCCCGACTGGAAAGCGGGCAGTGAGCGCAACGCAATTAATGTGAGTT
AGCTCACTCATTAGGCACCCCAGGCTTTACACTTTATGCTTCCGGCTCGTATGTTGTGTGGAATTGTGAG
CGGATAACAATTTCACACAGGAAACAGCTATGACCATGATTACGCCAAGCTTGGGCTGCAGGTCGAGGGA
TCTCCATAAGAGAAGAGGGACAGCTATGACTGGGAGTAGTCAGGAGAGGAGGAAAAATCTGGCTAGTAAA
ACATGTAAGGAAAATTTTAGGGATGTTAAAGAAAAAAATAACACAAAACAAAATATAAAAAAAATCTAAC
CTCAAGTCAAGGCTTTTCTATGGAATAAGGAATGGACAGCAGGGGGCTGTTTCATATACTGATGACCTCT
TTATAGCCAACCTTTGTTCATGGCAGCCAGCATATGGGCATATGTTGCCAAACTCTAAACCAAATACTCA
TTCTGATGTTTTAAATGATTTGCCCTCCCATATGTCCTTCCGAGTGAGAGACACAAAAAATTCCAACACA
CTATTGCAATGAAAATAAATTTCCTTTATTAGCCAGAAGTCAGATGCTCAAGGGGCTTCATGATGTCCCC
ATAATTTTTGGCAGAGGGAAAAAGATCTCAGTGGTATTTGTGAGCCAGGGCATTGGCCACACCAGCCACC
ACCTTCTGATAGGCAGCCTGCACCTGAGGAGTGCGCTAGCGGTGGAAGGGCTCGGAGTTGTGGTAATCTA
TGTATCCTGGGCGGCCGCGCTTGGATTCTGCGTTTGTTTCCGTCTACGAACTCCCAGCGGTACACGCTAC
AGGGCGCGTGGGGATACCCCCTAGAGCCCCAGCTGGTTCTTTCCGCCTCAGAAGCCATAGAGCCCACCGC
ATCCCCAGCATGCCTGCTATTGTCTTCCCAATCCTCCCCCTTGCTGTCCTGCCCCACCCCACCCCCCAGA
ATAGAATGACACCTACTCAGACAATGCGATGCAATTTCCTCATTTTATTAGGAAAGGACAGTGGGAGTGG
CACCTTCCAGGGTCAAGGAAGGCACGGGGGAGGGGCAAACAACAGATGGCTGGCAACTAGAAGGCACAGG
AATTCTCACACCTTCCGCTTTTTCTTGGGTTGGATTCCATCAATCTTGAGATCGTTGAGCTTGCTATAGA
TCACCTTTGTGTTCACGTCGGTGGTCTCGCTGTCCTTAAAGGCGTTACGTAAGATGAGCTGTAAAGAGTG
GATGGCATCCATTTCGTAGTCCTTCCAAGGTAAGCTTCTGGTCTTCACCACCTCCAGAAAAGCCTTGAAG
GAGGATCTGGGGTGCATCCTTCTGGCATCGTCCCTATCATCGGGGTCGTGTTTGGCGCCGCCCCATCTCA
CTTCGCCGGCGGTATGGGAACGAAACCAGAAAATCATATCTTTGCTGCTGATACGAACGGCAGCCATTCC
GCAGACGCTGTCGCCTAAAGATAAAGCCCTAGGAAAGCCAGCGTCGTGTAAAGAATCGGTGCTTAAACCG
GTGGAATCCATGTGGTACTCACACAGCCAAGAAGCGATTTCTTGTAAATGGAACTCGCTAGGGGTGGTGC
CCAGCTTCCAGATCTTGTCCTTGTATAATAAGGCGGCGCCGTCGCACTTGACTAAATCCATAATATTGGG
GGACTGGCTCACGATGCCGAGGGGAGCGTCCCTCATGAGCATGTCGCAGAGGAGTGTCTGGGTACGTAAA
ATGTTCTTCTCCACCATCTGGTTGTCCAGCTCGACCTCCTTGTTGACGTGGATGGCAAACACTTGGGCTA
AAAATTCACAAGCATAACGTAAGGGAAAAGGGACAAATCTGGGGGTGGTGTTGTGGCAGACCACTAAACC
CCACAGCCTCTTTCTCTTCTGAGGCTGTGTGGTGGCATCGGGAGCATCGCCCTCTCCATCCTCCTCATTC
ACCACCACGGCCATCACTAAAGAAGCGATGCTGTCCATATTGGCCATGTATTGCAGATGACAAGAGTGGG
GAGCTCTTAAAGTGCTGCCGCAGAGGGTTAAATCGAAGCTCAGCTTCTCATCTTGTAAAACCCTAGCGTG
CTTGGCGTTGCAGTCCACGATCATTCTCACCTTGTTCTTCATAAATAAAAATCTGGCAGCTTGGGGGATG
TCTGTGGCGGGATAGTGTAAACCTAAATAGGGTTCTAAACCGGGCTTGGTCACTTCGCTCACCACCTCGC
CGTGGTCGTCCTCGTGGAACTTGTAGGCCATGACACGATCGTAACCAGTCAGCTCGAAGACTTCTTGCAC
CATGGTGTCGCACAGCCTCTCCATGCTTCCGCTGGGTAAAGACTGGAGTCTGGTGATGGCCTTGGCGGCC
AGCTTATAGCTCTGTAAAGCTCCGGCGGCTGTCATGGGCACTTCATAGGGCTTAACGGGTTCGAAGTCGA
TGATGATGGATCCGGTCACCCTATGGATAATGGCGTAGAAGGGCTTGGCGGATGTACGACAATGGACGAG
GATAGGGTTCAGTAAAGACACGTCGCCGAAGCCGAGAGCCTTCTGTAAAGCGGAAGCGCTGGGAGCGGTA
AATAAAGATCTGATATCGGTGCCGATGCCCAGAACGGGGTGCTCTCCCACGCTAGGCACGGCGTGGGAAG
CCATTGTGAGCAGTTCGGAGGCGTTCTCGGAGTAGGCGATGACCTTGAAGGTCTTTTCGTCTAAAGCCAG
TAAACATCCAAAGGGCTGGATCAGCTTGCCCTTCTGGATATGATGGAGGTAGGTTGTGGTGACCTTGTCG
CTCCTAGGAGGCTGGTTCTCGACCACGGGACCAGTCACCCTCACGCTGGTGGAGTAATCAAAGGAGGAGC
CGCTCTCCTCGAAATCGGCGTGCAGTTTGGCGTCCACGGTGGTCTGAGCGATGATACGAGCGGAGTGACG
AGATCTACGAGATCCCTCGCTGGACTGTGTGGGACGAGATCCGCTCATCTTCTTCTCGGTACCGCTGCCA
CCACTTGATCCGGAGCCAGACCCTCCGGAGCTGGGCCTCTCGAATCTCTCCACGAACTGCCGCACCAGCA
CCTTGGGGGGGGTCTTGCACAGGATGTCGAACTGGCTCATGGTGGCGGCACGCGTGCGAGACGAGACGAG
ACAGCCTGAGAATGGATGCGAGTAATGGGCGCGCCTTCGCTCGAATTAATCAATTCTTTGCCAAAATGAT
GAGACAGCACAATAACCAGCACGTTGCCCAGGAGCTGTAGGAAAAAGAAGAAGGCATGAACATGGTTAGC
AGAGGCTCTAGAGCCGCCGGTCACACGCCAGAAGCCGAACCCCGCCCTGCCCCGTCCCCCCCGAAGGCAG
CCGTCCCCCCGCGGACAGCCCCGAGGCTGGAGAGGGAGAAGGGGACGGCGGCGCGGCGACGCACGAAGGC
CCTCCCCGCCCATTTCCTTCCTGCCGGCGCCGCACCGCTTCGCCCCGCGCCCGCTAGAGGGGGTGCGGCG
GCGCCTCCCAGATTTCGGCTCCGCACAGATTTGGGACAAAGGAAGTCCCTGCGCCCTCTCGCACGATTAC
CATAAAAGGCAATGGCTGCGGCTCGCCGCGCCTCGACAGCCGCCGGCGCTCCGGGGGCCGCCGCGCCCCT
CCCCCGAGCCCTCCCCGGCCCGAGGCGGCCCCGCCCCGCCCGGCACCCCCACCTGCCGCCACCCCCCGCC
CGGCACGGCGAGCCCCGCGCCACGCCCCGTACGGAGCCCCGCACCCGAAGCCGGGCCGTGCTCAGCAACT
CGGGGAGGGGGGTGCAGGGGGGGTTGCAGCCCGACCGACGCGCCCACACCCCCTGCTCACCCCCCCACGC
ACACACCCCGCACGCAGCCTTTGTTCCCCTCGCAGCCCCCCCCGCACCGCGGGGCACCGCCCCCGGCCGC
GCTCCCCTCGCGCACACTGCGGAGCGCACAAAGCCCCGCGCCGCGCCCGCAGCGCTCACAGCCGCCGGGC
AGCGCGGAGCCGCACGCGGCGCTCCCCACGCACACACACACGCACGCACCCCCCGAGCCGCTCCCCCCGC
ACAAAGGGCCCTCCCGGAGCCCCTCAAGGCTTTCACGCAGCCACAGAAAAGAAACAAGCCGTCATTAAAC
CAAGCGCTAATTACAGCCCGGAGGAGAAGGGCCGTCCCGCCCGCTCACCTGTGGGAGTAACGCGGTCAGT
CAGAGCCGGGGCGGGCGGCGCGAGGCGGCGGCGGAGCGGGGCACGGGGCGAAGGCAGCGCGCAGCGACTC
CCGCCCGCCGCGCGCTTCGCTTTTTATAGGGCCGCCGCCGCCGCCGCCTCGCCATAAAAGGAAACTTTCG
GAGCGCGCCGCTCTGATTGGCTGCCGCCGCACCTCTCCGCCTCGCCCCGCCCCGCCCCTCGCCCCGCCCC
GCCCCGCCTGGCGCGCGCCCCCCCCCCCCCCCGCCCCCATCGCTGCACAAAATAATTAAAAAATAAATAA
ATACAAAATTGGGGGTGGGGAGGGGGGGGAGATGGGGAGAGTGAAGCAGAACGTGGGGCTCACCTCGACC
ATGGTAATAGCGATGACTAATACGTAGATGTACTGCCAAGTAGGAAAGTCCCATAAGGTCATGTACTGGG
CATAATGCCAGGCGGGCCATTTACCGTCATTGACGTCAATAGGGGGCGTACTTGGCATATGATACACTTG
ATGTACTGCCAAGTGGGCAGTTTACCGTAAATACTCCACCCATTGACGTCAATGGAAAGTCCCTATTGGC
GTTACTATGGGAACATACGTCATTATTGACGTCAATGGGCGGGGGTCGTTGGGCGGTCAGCCAGGCGGGC
CATTTACCGTAAGTTATGTAACGCGGAACTCCATATATGGGCTATGAACTAATGACCCCGTAATTGATTA
CTATTAATAACTAGTCAATAATCAAT
